>Addgene plasmid #90376 | pLminP_Luc2P_RE34 | addgene full sequence | sequence record 370048 | Addgene NGS Result
AATGTAGTCTTATGCAATACTCTTGTAGTCTTGCAACATGGTAACGATGAGTTAGCAACATGCCTTACAA
GGAGAGAAAAAGCACCGTGCATGCCGATTGGTGGAAGTAAGGTGGTACGATCGTGCCTTATTAGGAAGGC
AACAGACGGGTCTGACATGGATTGGACGAACCACTGAATTGCCGCATTGCAGAGATATTGTATTTAAGTG
CCTAGCTCGATACATAAACGGGTCTCTCTGGTTAGACCAGATCTGAGCCTGGGAGCTCTCTGGCTAACTA
GGGAACCCACTGCTTAAGCCTCAATAAAGCTTGCCTTGAGTGCTTCAAGTAGTGTGTGCCCGTCTGTTGT
GTGACTCTGGTAACTAGAGATCCCTCAGACCCTTTTAGTCAGTGTGGAAAATCTCTAGCAGTGGCGCCCG
AACAGGGACTTGAAAGCGAAAGGGAAACCAGAGGAGCTCTCTCGACGCAGGACTCGGCTTGCTGAAGCGC
GCACGGCAAGAGGCGAGGGGCGGCGACTGGTGAGTACGCCAAAAATTTTGACTAGCGGAGGCTAGAAGGA
GAGAGATGGGTGCGAGAGCGTCAGTATTAAGCGGGGGAGAATTAGATCGCGATGGGAAAAAATTCGGTTA
AGGCCAGGGGGAAAGAAAAAATATAAATTAAAACATATAGTATGGGCAAGCAGGGAGCTAGAACGATTCG
CAGTTAATCCTGGCCTGTTAGAAACATCAGAAGGCTGTAGACAAATACTGGGACAGCTACAACCATCCCT
TCAGACAGGATCAGAAGAACTTAGATCATTATATAATACAGTAGCAACCCTCTATTGTGTGCATCAAAGG
ATAGAGATAAAAGACACCAAGGAAGCTTTAGACAAGATAGAGGAAGAGCAAAACAAAAGTAAGACCACCG
CACAGCAAGCGGCCGCTGATCTTCAGACCTGGAGGAGGAGATATGAGGGACAATTGGAGAAGTGAATTAT
ATAAATATAAAGTAGTAAAAATTGAACCATTAGGAGTAGCACCCACCAAGGCAAAGAGAAGAGTGGTGCA
GAGAGAAAAAAGAGCAGTGGGAATAGGAGCTTTGTTCCTTGGGTTCTTGGGAGCAGCAGGAAGCACTATG
GGCGCAGCGTCAATGACGCTGACGGTACAGGCCAGACAATTATTGTCTGGTATAGTGCAGCAGCAGAACA
ATTTGCTGAGGGCTATTGAGGCGCAACAGCATCTGTTGCAACTCACAGTCTGGGGCATCAAGCAGCTCCA
GGCAAGAATCCTGGCTGTGGAAAGATACCTAAAGGATCAACAGCTCCTGGGGATTTGGGGTTGCTCTGGA
AAACTCATTTGCACCACTGCTGTGCCTTGGAATGCTAGTTGGAGTAATAAATCTCTGGAACAGATTTGGA
ATCACACGACCTGGATGGAGTGGGACAGAGAAATTAACAATTACACAAGCTTAATACACTCCTTAATTGA
AGAATCGCAAAACCAGCAAGAAAAGAATGAACAAGAATTATTGGAATTAGATAAATGGGCAAGTTTGTGG
AATTGGTTTAACATAACAAATTGGCTGTGGTATATAAAATTATTCATAATGATAGTAGGAGGCTTGGTAG
GTTTAAGAATAGTTTTTGCTGTACTTTCTATAGTGAATAGAGTTAGGCAGGGATATTCACCATTATCGTT
TCAGACCCACCTCCCAACCCCGAGGGGACCCGACAGGCCCGAAGGAATAGAAGAAGAAGGTGGAGAGAGA
GACAGAGACAGATCCATTCGATTAGTGAACGGATCTCGACGGTATCGGTTAACTTTTAAAAGAAAAGGGG
GGATTGGGGGGTACAGTGCAGGGGAAAGAATAGTAGACATAATAGCAACAGACATACAAACTAAAGAATT
ACAAAAACAAATTACAAAAATTCAAAATTTTATCGATCGCACCAGCGTGTGGATCTTTGCAAAATGCAGG
AATTGTTTTCACAGTTTTGCAAAATGCAGGAATTGTTTTCACAGTGATCCGAGAACAGATCTGGCCTCGG
CGGCCAAGCTTAGACACTAGAGGGTATATAATGGAAGCTCGACTTCCAGCTTGGCAATCCGGTACTGTTG
GTAAAGCCACCATGGAAGATGCCAAAAACATTAAGAAGGGCCCAGCGCCATTCTACCCACTCGAAGACGG
GACCGCCGGCGAGCAGCTGCACAAAGCCATGAAGCGCTACGCCCTGGTGCCCGGCACCATCGCCTTTACC
GACGCACATATCGAGGTGGACATTACCTACGCCGAGTACTTCGAGATGAGCGTTCGGCTGGCAGAAGCTA
TGAAGCGCTATGGGCTGAATACAAACCATCGGATCGTGGTGTGCAGCGAGAATAGCTTGCAGTTCTTCAT
GCCCGTGTTGGGTGCCCTGTTCATCGGTGTGGCTGTGGCCCCAGCTAACGACATCTACAACGAGCGCGAG
CTGCTGAACAGCATGGGCATCAGCCAGCCCACCGTCGTATTCGTGAGCAAGAAAGGGCTGCAAAAGATCC
TCAACGTGCAAAAGAAGCTACCGATCATACAAAAGATCATCATCATGGATAGCAAGACCGACTACCAGGG
CTTCCAAAGCATGTACACCTTCGTGACTTCCCATTTGCCACCCGGCTTCAACGAGTACGACTTCGTGCCC
GAGAGCTTCGACCGGGACAAAACCATCGCCCTGATCATGAACAGTAGTGGCAGTACCGGATTGCCCAAGG
GCGTAGCCCTACCGCACCGCACCGCTTGTGTCCGATTCAGTCATGCCCGCGACCCCATCTTCGGCAACCA
GATCATCCCCGACACCGCTATCCTCAGCGTGGTGCCATTTCACCACGGCTTCGGCATGTTCACCACGCTG
GGCTACTTGATCTGCGGCTTTCGGGTCGTGCTCATGTACCGCTTCGAGGAGGAGCTATTCTTGCGCAGCT
TGCAAGACTATAAGATTCAATCTGCCCTGCTGGTGCCCACACTATTTAGCTTCTTCGCTAAGAGCACTCT
CATCGACAAGTACGACCTAAGCAACTTGCACGAGATCGCCAGCGGCGGGGCGCCGCTCAGCAAGGAGGTA
GGTGAGGCCGTGGCCAAACGCTTCCACCTACCAGGCATCCGCCAGGGCTACGGCCTGACAGAAACAACCA
GCGCCATTCTGATCACCCCCGAAGGGGACGACAAGCCTGGCGCAGTAGGCAAGGTGGTGCCCTTCTTCGA
GGCTAAGGTGGTGGACTTGGACACCGGTAAGACACTGGGTGTGAACCAGCGCGGCGAGCTGTGCGTCCGT
GGCCCCATGATCATGAGCGGCTACGTTAACAACCCCGAGGCTACAAACGCTCTCATCGACAAGGACGGCT
GGCTGCACAGCGGCGACATCGCCTACTGGGACGAGGACGAGCACTTCTTCATCGTGGACCGGCTGAAGAG
CCTGATCAAATACAAGGGCTACCAGGTAGCCCCAGCCGAACTGGAGAGCATCCTGCTGCAACACCCCAAC
ATCTTCGACGCCGGGGTCGCCGGCCTGCCCGACGACGATGCCGGCGAGCTGCCCGCCGCAGTCGTCGTGC
TGGAACACGGTAAAACCATGACCGAGAAGGAGATCGTGGACTATGTGGCCAGCCAGGTTACAACCGCCAA
GAAGCTGCGCGGTGGTGTTGTGTTCGTGGACGAGGTGCCTAAAGGACTGACCGGCAAGTTGGACGCCCGC
AAGATCCGCGAGATTCTCATTAAGGCCAAGAAGGGCGGCAAGATCGCCGTGAATTCTCACGGCTTCCCTC
CCGAGGTGGAGGAGCAGGCCGCCGGCACCCTGCCCATGAGCTGCGCCCAGGAGAGCGGCATGGATAGACA
CCCTGCTGCTTGCGCCAGCGCCAGGATCAACGTCTAAGGCCGCGACTCTAGAACGCGTCACTGCGGCTCG
TCGATTTCCATGACGACTACAGACATCAGCGCGTACCGGTTAGTAATGATCGACAATCAACCTCTGGATT
ACAAAATTTGTGAAAGATTGACTGGTATTCTTAACTATGTTGCTCCTTTTACGCTATGTGGATACGCTGC
TTTAATGCCTTTGTATCATGCTATTGCTTCCCGTATGGCTTTCATTTTCTCCTCCTTGTATAAATCCTGG
TTGCTGTCTCTTTATGAGGAGTTGTGGCCCGTTGTCAGGCAACGTGGCGTGGTGTGCACTGTGTTTGCTG
ACGCAACCCCCACTGGTTGGGGCATTGCCACCACCTGTCAGCTCCTTTCCGGGACTTTCGCTTTCCCCCT
CCCTATTGCCACGGCGGAACTCATCGCCGCCTGCCTTGCCCGCTGCTGGACAGGGGCTCGGCTGTTGGGC
ACTGACAATTCCGTGGTGTTGTCGGGGAAGCTGACGTCCTTTCCATGGCTGCTCGCCTGTGTTGCCACCT
GGATTCTGCGCGGGACGTCCTTCTGCTACGTCCCTTCGGCCCTCAATCCAGCGGACCTTCCTTCCCGCGG
CCTGCTGCCGGCTCTGCGGCCTCTTCCGCGTCTTCGCCTTCGCCCTCAGACGAGTCGGATCTCCCTTTGG
GCCGCCTCCCCGCCTGGCGATGGTACCGGTGTGGAAAGTCCCCAGGCTCCCCAGCAGGCAGAAGTATGCA
AAGCATGCATCTCAATTAGTCAGCAACCAGGTGTGGAAAGTCCCCAGGCTCCCCAGCAGGCAGAAGTATG
CAAAGCATGCATCTCAATTAGTCAGCAACCATAGTCCCGCCCCTAACTCCGCCCATCCCGCCCCTAACTC
CGCCCAGTTCCGCCCATTCTCCGCCCCATGGCTGACTAATTTTTTTTATTTATGCAGAGGCCGAGGCCGC
CTCTGCCTCTGAGCTATTCCAGAAGTAGTGAGGAGGCTTTTTTGGAGGCCTAGGCTTTTGCAAAAAGCTC
CCGGGAGCTTGTATATCCATTTTCGGATCTGATCAGCACCTAGCATGGTGAGCAAGGGCGAGGAGCTGTT
CACCGGGGTGGTGCCCATCCTGGTCGAGCTGGACGGCGACGTAAACGGCCACAAGTTCAGCGTGTCCGGC
GAGGGCGAGGGCGATGCCACCTACGGCAAGCTGACCCTGAAGTTCATCTGCACCACCGGCAAGCTGCCCG
TGCCCTGGCCCACCCTCGTGACCACCTTCACCTACGGCGTGCAGTGCTTCGCCCGCTACCCCGACCACAT
GAAGCAGCACGACTTCTTCAAGTCCGCCATGCCCGAAGGCTACGTCCAGGAGCGCACCATCTTCTTCAAG
GACGACGGCAACTACAAGACCCGCGCCGAGGTGAAGTTCGAGGGCGACACCCTGGTGAACCGCATCGAGC
TGAAGGGCATCGACTTCAAGGAGGACGGCAACATCCTGGGGCACAAGCTGGAGTACAACTACAACAGCCA
CAAGGTCTATATCACCGCCGACAAGCAGAAGAACGGCATCAAGGTGAACTTCAAGACCCGCCACAACATC
GAGGACGGCAGCGTGCAGCTCGCCGACCACTACCAGCAGAACACCCCCATCGGCGACGGCCCCGTGCTGC
TGCCCGACAACCACTACCTGAGCACCCAGTCCGCCCTGAGCAAAGACCCCAACGAGAAGCGCGATCACAT
GGTCCTGCTGGAGTTCGTGACCGCCGCCGGGATCACTCTCGGCATGGACGAGCTGTACAAGTAAGGTACC
TTTAAGACCAATGACTTACAAGGCAGCTGTAGATCTTAGCCACTTTTTAAAAGAAAAGGGGGGACTGGAA
GGGCTAATTCACTCCCAACGAAGACAAGATCTGCTTTTTGCTTGTACTGGGTCTCTCTGGTTAGACCAGA
TCTGAGCCTGGGAGCTCTCTGGCTAACTAGGGAACCCACTGCTTAAGCCTCAATAAAGCTTGCCTTGAGT
GCTTCAAGTAGTGTGTGCCCGTCTGTTGTGTGACTCTGGTAACTAGAGATCCCTCAGACCCTTTTAGTCA
GTGTGGAAAATCTCTAGCAGTAGTAGTTCATGTCATCTTATTATTCAGTATTTATAACTTGCAAAGAAAT
GAATATCAGAGAGTGAGAGGAACTTGTTTATTGCAGCTTATAATGGTTACAAATAAAGCAATAGCATCAC
AAATTTCACAAATAAAGCATTTTTTTCACTGCATTCTAGTTGTGGTTTGTCCAAACTCATCAATGTATCT
TATCATGTCTGGCTCTAGCTATCCCGCCCCTAACTCCGCCCATCCCGCCCCTAACTCCGCCCAGTTCCGC
CCATTCTCCGCCCCATGGCTGACTAATTTTTTTTATTTATGCAGAGGCCGAGGCCGCCTCGGCCTCTGAG
CTATTCCAGAAGTAGTGAGGAGGCTTTTTTGGAGGCCTAGGGACGTACCCAATTCGCCCTATAGTGAGTC
GTATTACGCGCGCTCACTGGCCGTCGTTTTACAACGTCGTGACTGGGAAAACCCTGGCGTTACCCAACTT
AATCGCCTTGCAGCACATCCCCCTTTCGCCAGCTGGCGTAATAGCGAAGAGGCCCGCACCGATCGCCCTT
CCCAACAGTTGCGCAGCCTGAATGGCGAATGGG
[124 nt withheld, positions 6544-6667]
C
[91 nt withheld, positions 6669-6759]
A
[49 nt withheld, positions 6761-6809]
CCTTTGACGTTGGAGTCCACGTTCTTT
[37 nt withheld, positions 6837-6873]
ACCCTATCTCGGTCTATTCTTTTGATTTATAAGGGATTTTGCCGATTTCGGCCTATTGGTTAAAAAATGA
GCTGATTTAACAAAAATTTAACGCGAATTTTAACAAAATATTAACGCTTACAATTTAGGTGGCACTTTTC
GGGGAAATGTGCGCGGAACCCCTATTTGTTTATTTTTCTAAATACATTCAAATATGTATCCGCTCATGAG
ACAATAACCCTGATAAATGCTTCAATAATATTGAAAAAGGAAGAGTATGAGTATTCAACATTTCCGTGTC
GCCCTTATTCCCTTTTTTGCGGCATTTTGCCTTCCTGTTTTTGCTCACCCAGAAACGCTGGTGAAAGTAA
AAGATGCTGAAGATCAGTTGGGTGCACGAGTGGGTTACATCGAACTGGATCTCAACAGCGGTAAGATCCT
TGAGAGTTTTCGCCCCGAAGAACGTTTTCCAATGATGAGCACTTTTAAAGTTCTGCTATGTGGCGCGGTA
TTATCCCGTATTGACGCCGGGCAAGAGCAACTCGGTCGCCGCATACACTATTCTCAGAATGACTTGGTTG
AGTACTCACCAGTCACAGAAAAGCATCTTACGGATGGCATGACAGTAAGAGAATTATGCAGTGCTGCCAT
AACCATGAGTGATAACACTGCGGCCAACTTACTTCTGACAACGATCGGAGGACCGAAGGAGCTAACCGCT
TTTTTGCACAACATGGGGGATCATGTAACTCGCCTTGATCGTTGGGAACCGGAGCTGAATGAAGCCATAC
CAAACGACGAGCGTGACACCACGATGCCTGTAGCAATGGCAACAACGTTGCGCAAACTATTAACTGGCGA
ACTACTTACTCTAGCTTCCCGGCAACAATTAATAGACTGGATGGAGGCGGATAAAGTTGCAGGACCACTT
CTGCGCTCGGCCCTTCCGGCTGGCTGGTTTATTGCTGATAAATCTGGAGCCGGTGAGCGTGGGTCTCGCG
GTATCATTGCAGCACTGGGGCCAGATGGTAAGCCCTCCCGTATCGTAGTTATCTACACGACGGGGAGTCA
GGCAACTATGGATGAACGAAATAGACAGATCGCTGAGATAGGTGCCTCACTGATTAAGCATTGGTAACTG
TCAGACCAAGTTTACTCATATATACTTTAGATTGATTTAAAACTTCATTTTTAATTTAAAAGGATCTAGG
TGAAGATCCTTTTTGATAATCTCATGACCAAAATCCCTTAACGTGAGTTTTCGTTCCACTGAGCGTCAGA
CCCCGTAGAAAAGATCAAAGGATCTTCTTGAGATCCTTTTTTTCTGCGCGTAATCTGCTGCTTGCAAACA
AAAAAACCACCGCTACCAGCGGTGGTTTGTTTGCCGGATCAAGAGCTACCAACTCTTTTTCCGAAGGTAA
CTGGCTTCAGCAGAGCGCAGATACCAAATACTGTTCTTCTAGTGTAGCCGTAGTTAGGCCACCACTTCAA
GAACTCTGTAGCACCGCCTACATACCTCGCTCTGCTAATCCTGTTACCAGTGGCTGCTGCCAGTGGCGAT
AAGTCGTGTCTTACCGGGTTGGACTCAAGACGATAGTTACCGGATAAGGCGCAGCGGTCGGGCTGAACGG
GGGGTTCGTGCACACAGCCCAGCTTGGAGCGAACGACCTACACCGAACTGAGATACCTACAGCGTGAGCT
ATGAGAAAGCGCCACGCTTCCCGAAGGGAGAAAGGCGGACAGGTATCCGGTAAGCGGCAGGGTCGGAACA
GGAGAGCGCACGAGGGAGCTTCCAGGGGGAAACGCCTGGTATCTTTATAGTCCTGTCGGGTTTCGCCACC
TCTGACTTGAGCGTCGATTTTTGTGATGCTCGTCAGGGGGGCGGAGCCTATGGAAAAACGCCAGCAACGC
GGCCTTTTTACGGTTCCTGGCCTTTTGCTGGCCTTTTGCTCACATGTTCTTTCCTGCGTTATCCCCTGAT
TCTGTGGATAACCGTATTACCGCCTTTGAGTGAGCTGATACCGCTCGCCGCAGCCGAACGACCGAGCGCA
GCGAGTCAGTGAGCGAGGAAGCGGAAGAGCGCCCAATACGCAAACCGCCTCTCCCCGCGCGTTGGCCGAT
TCATTAATGCAGCTGGCACGACAGGTTTCCCGACTGGAAAGCGGGCAGTGAGCGCAACGCAATTAATGTG
AGTTAGCTCACTCATTAGGCACCCCAGGCTTTACACTTTATGCTTCCGGCTCGTATGTTGTGTGGAATTG
TGAGCGGATAACAATTTCACACAGGAAACAGCTATGACCATGATTACGCCAAGCGCGCAATTAACCCTCA
CTAAAGGGAACAAAAGCTGGAGCTGCAAGCTT
Features (pLannotate 1.2.2; 28 found; start..end, strand, type, name):
      3..229     +  promoter       RSV promoter: Rous sarcoma virus enhancer/promoter
    230..410     +  LTR            5' LTR (truncated): truncated 5' long terminal repeat (LTR) from HIV-1
    457..582     +  misc_feature   HIV-1 Ψ: packaging signal of human immunodeficiency virus type 1
    566..929     +  CDS            HIV-1 gag (fragment): gag protein from human immunodeficiency virus 1; gag
   1075..1308    +  misc_feature   RRE: The Rev response element (RRE) of HIV-1 allows for Rev-dependent mRNA export from the nucleus to the cytoplasm.
   1685..1785    +  CDS            Rev (fragment): human immunodeficiency virus 1 (HIV-1) Rev protein; rev; enhances nuclear export of unspliced and incompletely spliced viral mRNAs
   1804..1921    +  misc_feature   cPPT/CTS: central polypurine tract and central termination sequence of HIV-1
   2048..2079    +  promoter       minP: minimal TATA-box promoter with low basal activity
   2112..3761    +  CDS            luciferase: firefly luciferase synthetic luc2 version of the luciferase gene
   3765..3884    +  CDS            hPEST: PEST degradation sequence from mouse ornithine decarboxylase human codon-optimized
   3975..4563    +  misc_feature   WPRE: woodchuck hepatitis virus posttranscriptional regulatory element
   4578..4894    +  promoter       SV40 promoter: SV40 enhancer and early promoter
   4945..5664    +  CDS            EmGFP: Emerald GFP mammalian codon-optimized
   5663..5734    +  CDS            nef (fragment): NEF_HV1Z2 - Experimental evidence at protein level: Swiss-Prot protein existence level 1. Extracellular Nef protein targets CD4(+) T-lymphocytes for apoptosis by interacting with CXCR4 surface receptors. From Human immunodeficiency virus type 1 group M subtype D (isolate Z2/CDC-Z34) (HIV-1).
   5736..5969    +  LTR            3' LTR (ΔU3): self-inactivating 3' long terminal repeat (LTR) from HIV-1
   6041..6162    +  polyA_signal   SV40 poly(A) signal: SV40 polyadenylation signal
   6202..6337    +  rep_origin     SV40 ori: SV40 origin of replication
   6358..6376    -  promoter       T7 promoter: promoter for bacteriophage T7 RNA polymerase
   6384..6539    +  CDS            lacZα (fragment): LacZα fragment of β-galactosidase; lacZ fragment
   6544..6972    +  rep_origin     f1 ori (sequence partly withheld): f1 bacteriophage origin of replication; arrow indicates direction of (+) strand synthesis
   7025..7129    +  promoter       AmpR promoter: bla
   7130..7990    +  CDS            AmpR: β-lactamase; bla; confers resistance to ampicillin, carbenicillin, and related antibiotics
   8161..8749    +  rep_origin     ori: high-copy-number ColE1/pMB1/pBR322/pUC origin of replication
   8932..9024    +  CDS            lacI (fragment): lac repressor; lacI; The lac repressor binds to the lac operator to inhibit transcription in E. coli. This inhibition can be relieved by adding lactose or isopropyl-β-D-thiogalactopyranoside (IPTG).
   9037..9058    +  protein_bind   CAP binding site: CAP binding activates transcription in the presence of cAMP. E. coli catabolite activator protein
   9073..9103    +  promoter       lac promoter: promoter for the E. coli lac operon
   9111..9127    +  protein_bind   lac operator: The lac repressor binds to the lac operator to inhibit transcription in E. coli. This inhibition can be relieved by adding lactose or isopropyl-β-D-thiogalactopyranoside (IPTG). lac repressor encoded by lacI
   9172..9190    +  promoter       T3 promoter: promoter for bacteriophage T3 RNA polymerase
