[The description below was written by a language model from this plasmid's Addgene catalogue record and pLannotate feature annotations shown in this document.]
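Description:
pLminP_Luc2P_RE34 is a lentiviral transcriptional reporter built on the pLenti7.3 backbone and designed to read out MAPK pathway activity through the transcription factor Elk1. It is propagated in E. coli as a high-copy plasmid through a ColE1/pUC-type origin with ampicillin resistance (bla). An f1 origin and remnants of a lac/T7/T3 cloning region are also present in the bacterial backbone. The viral portion has a third-generation, self-inactivating layout. An RSV promoter fused to a truncated HIV-1 5' LTR drives genomic RNA production in packaging cells. It is followed by the Ψ packaging signal with a gag fragment, the RRE for Rev-dependent nuclear export, the cPPT/CTS, and a ΔU3 3' LTR. An SV40 poly(A) signal and SV40 origin lie downstream.

The reporter cassette sits between the cPPT and the WPRE. A minimal TATA-box promoter (minP) with low basal activity drives synthetic firefly luciferase (luc2) fused to an hPEST degradation sequence, giving the destabilised Luc2P derived from the Promega pGL4.29 reporter. The catalogue lists the promoter as ELK1, implying Elk1-responsive elements placed upstream of minP. The feature table does not annotate these elements, although there is an unannotated gap just upstream of minP where they could sit. The short protein half-life lets the luciferase signal track changes in transcription more closely. The WPRE enhances transcript expression. A separate SV40 enhancer/early promoter drives Emerald GFP, the listed selectable marker, so transduced cells can be identified or sorted independently of pathway activity. The associated publication title suggests it was used for pathway activity inference alongside RNA sequencing. The sequenced record (9,215 nt) is slightly shorter than the listed total size of 9,293 bp.
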