Addgene plasmid #90376: pLminP_Luc2P_RE34
Purpose: MAPK - Elk1 gene reporter
Depositing lab: Ramnik Xavier. Depositing organization: Broad Institute. Publication: Simultaneous Pathway Activity Inference and Gene Expression Analysis Using RNA Sequencing. O'Connell DJ, Kolde R, Sooknah M, Graham DB, Sundberg TB, Latorre IJ, Mikkelsen TS, Xavier RJ. Cell Syst. 2016 May 25;2(5):323-34. doi: 10.1016/j.cels.2016.04.011. Epub 2016 May 19. PubMed 27211859.
Backbone
  Vector backbone: pLenti7.3
  Backbone manufacturer: Thermo Fisher
  Backbone size w/o insert (bp): 7251
  Total vector size (bp): 9293
  Vector type: Lentiviral
  Selectable markers: eGFP
Growth in bacteria
  Bacterial resistance: Ampicillin, 100 μg/mL
  Growth temperature: 37°C
  Growth strain: NEB Stable
  Copy number: High Copy
Gene/Insert
  Gene/Insert name: Firefly luciferase (alt name: Luc2P)
  Species: P. pyralis
  Insert size (bp): 1776
  Promoter: ELK1
  Cloning method: Gibson Cloning
  Sequencing primers: 5′ GGTACAGTGCAGGGGAAAGA
Resource information
  A portion of this plasmid was derived from a plasmid made by: pGL4.29 reporter vector (Promega)
Terms and licenses: Academic/Nonprofit Terms; Industry Terms: Not Available to Industry
How to cite: pLminP_Luc2P_RE34 was a gift from Ramnik Xavier (Addgene plasmid # 90376 ; http://n2t.net/addgene:90376 ; RRID:Addgene_90376)
